>Addgene plasmid #110412 | tet-pLKO.puro_shHuR 3UTR | addgene full sequence | sequence record 213309 | Addgene NGS Result
TGTAGTCTTATGCAATACTCTTGTAGTCTTGCAACATGGTAACGATGAGTTAGCAACATGCCTTACAAGG
AGAGAAAAAGCACCGTGCATGCCGATTGGTGGAAGTAAGGTGGTACGATCGTGCCTTATTAGGAAGGCAA
CAGACGGGTCTGACATGGATTGGACGAACCACTGAATTGCCGCATTGCAGAGATATTGTATTTAAGTGCC
TAGCTCGATACATAAACGGGTCTCTCTGGTTAGACCAGATCTGAGCCTGGGAGCTCTCTGGCTAACTAGG
GAACCCACTGCTTAAGCCTCAATAAAGCTTGCCTTGAGTGCTTCAAGTAGTGTGTGCCCGTCTGTTGTGT
GACTCTGGTAACTAGAGATCCCTCAGACCCTTTTAGTCAGTGTGGAAAATCTCTAGCAGTGGCGCCCGAA
CAGGGACTTGAAAGCGAAAGGGAAACCAGAGGAGCTCTCTCGACGCAGGACTCGGCTTGCTGAAGCGCGC
ACGGCAAGAGGCGAGGGGCGGCGACTGGTGAGTACGCCAAAAATTTTGACTAGCGGAGGCTAGAAGGAGA
GAGATGGGTGCGAGAGCGTCAGTATTAAGCGGGGGAGAATTAGATCGCGATGGGAAAAAATTCGGTTAAG
GCCAGGGGGAAAGAAAAAATATAAATTAAAACATATAGTATGGGCAAGCAGGGAGCTAGAACGATTCGCA
GTTAATCCTGGCCTGTTAGAAACATCAGAAGGCTGTAGACAAATACTGGGACAGCTACAACCATCCCTTC
AGACAGGATCAGAAGAACTTAGATCATTATATAATACAGTAGCAACCCTCTATTGTGTGCATCAAAGGAT
AGAGATAAAAGACACCAAGGAAGCTTTAGACAAGATAGAGGAAGAGCAAAACAAAAGTAAGACCACCGCA
CAGCAAGCGGCCGCTGATCTTCAGACCTGGAGGAGGAGATATGAGGGACAATTGGAGAAGTGAATTATAT
AAATATAAAGTAGTAAAAATTGAACCATTAGGAGTAGCACCCACCAAGGCAAAGAGAAGAGTGGTGCAGA
GAGAAAAAAGAGCAGTGGGAATAGGAGCTTTGTTCCTTGGGTTCTTGGGAGCAGCAGGAAGCACTATGGG
CGCAGCGTCAATGACGCTGACGGTACAGGCCAGACAATTATTGTCTGGTATAGTGCAGCAGCAGAACAAT
TTGCTGAGGGCTATTGAGGCGCAACAGCATCTGTTGCAACTCACAGTCTGGGGCATCAAGCAGCTCCAGG
CAAGAATCCTGGCTGTGGAAAGATACCTAAAGGATCAACAGCTCCTGGGGATTTGGGGTTGCTCTGGAAA
ACTCATTTGCACCACTGCTGTGCCTTGGAATGCTAGTTGGAGTAATAAATCTCTGGAACAGATTTGGAAT
CACACGACCTGGATGGAGTGGGACAGAGAAATTAACAATTACACAAGCTTAATACACTCCTTAATTGAAG
AATCGCAAAACCAGCAAGAAAAGAATGAACAAGAATTATTGGAATTAGATAAATGGGCAAGTTTGTGGAA
TTGGTTTAACATAACAAATTGGCTGTGGTATATAAAATTATTCATAATGATAGTAGGAGGCTTGGTAGGT
TTAAGAATAGTTTTTGCTGTACTTTCTATAGTGAATAGAGTTAGGCAGGGATATTCACCATTATCGTTTC
AGACCCACCTCCCAACCCCGAGGGGACCCGACAGGCCCGAAGGAATAGAAGAAGAAGGTGGAGAGAGAGA
CAGAGACAGATCCATTCGATTAGTGAACGGATCTCGACGGTATCGATCACGAGACTAGCCTCGAGCGGCC
GCAATATTTGCATGTCGCTATGTGTTCTGGGAAATCACCATAAACGTGAAATCCCTATCAGTGATAGAGA
CTTATAAGTTCCCTATCAGTGATAGAGACACCGGTTGTTAGTGTACAACTCATTTCTCGAGAAATGAGTT
GTACACTAACAATTTTTGAATTCTCGACCTCGAGACAAATGGCAGTATTCATCCACAATTTTAAAAGAAA
AGGGGGGATTGGGGGGTACAGTGCAGGGGAAAGAATAGTAGACATAATAGCAACAGACATACAAACTAAA
GAATTACAAAAACAAATTACAAAAATTCAAAATTTTCGGGTTTATTACAGGGACAGCAGAGATCCACTTT
GGCCGCGGCTCGAGGGGGTTGGGGTTGCGCCTTTTCCAAGGCAGCCCTGGGTTTGCGCAGGGACGCGGCT
GCTCTGGGCGTGGTTCCGGGAAACGCAGCGGCGCCGACCCTGGGTCTCGCACATTCTTCACGTCCGTTCG
CAGCGTCACCCGGATCTTCGCCGCTACCCTTGTGGGCCCCCCGGCGACGCTTCCTGCTCCGCCCCTAAGT
CGGGAAGGTTCCTTGCGGTTCGCGGCGTGCCGGACGTGACAAACGGAAGCCGCACGTCTCACTAGTACCC
TCGCAGACGGACAGCGCCAGGGAGCAATGGCAGCGCGCCGACCGCGATGGGCTGTGGCCAATAGCGGCTG
CTCAGCAGGGCGCGCCGAGAGCAGCGGCCGGGAAGGGGCGGTGCGGGAGGCGGGGTGTGGGGCGGTAGTG
TGGGCCCTGTTCCTGCCCGCGCGGTGTTCCGCATTCTGCAAGCCTCCGGAGCGCACGTCGGCAGTCGGCT
CCCTCGTTGACCGAATCACCGACCTCTCTCCCCAGGGGGATCTGTGAGTTTGGGGACCCTTGATTGTTCT
TTCTTTTTCGCTATTGTAAAATTCATGTTATATGGAGGGGGCAAAGTTTTCAGGGTGTTGTTTAGAATGG
GAAGATGTCCCTTGTATCACCATGGACCCTCATGATAATTTTGTTTCTTTCACTTTCTACTCTGTTGACA
ACCATTGTCTCCTCTTATTTTCTTTTCATTTTCTGTAACTTTTTCGTTAAACTTTAGCTTGCATTTGTAA
CGAATTTTTAAATTCACTTTTGTTTATTTGTCAGATTGTAAGTACTTTCTCTAATCACTTTTTTTTCAAG
GCAATCAGGGTATATTATATTGTACTTCAGCACAGTTTTAGAGAACAATTGTTATAATTAAATGATAAGG
TAGAATATTTCTGCATATAAATTCTGGCTGGCGTGGAAATATTCTTATTGGTAGAAACAACTACATCCTG
GTCATCATCCTGCCTTTCTCTTTATGGTTACAATGATATACACTGTTTGAGATGAGGATAAAATACTCTG
AGTCCAAACCGGGCCCCTCTGCTAACCATGTTCATGCCTTCTTCTTTTTCCTACAGCTCCTGGGCAACGT
GCTGGTTATTGTGCTGTCTCATCATTTTGGCAAAGAATTGTAATACGACTCACTATAGGGCGAATTGATA
TGTCTAGATTAGATAAAAGTAAAGTGATTAACAGCGCATTAGAGCTGCTTAATGAGGTCGGAATCGAAGG
TTTAACAACCCGTAAACTCGCCCAGAAGCTAGGTGTAGAGCAGCCTACATTGTATTGGCATGTAAAAAAT
AAGCGGGCTTTGCTCGACGCCTTAGCCATTGAGATGTTAGATAGGCACCATACTCACTTTTGCCCTTTAG
AAGGGGAAAGCTGGCAAGATTTTTTACGTAATAACGCTAAAAGTTTTAGATGTGCTTTACTAAGTCATCG
CGATGGAGCAAAAGTACATTTAGGTACACGGCCTACAGAAAAACAGTATGAAACTCTCGAAAATCAATTA
GCCTTTTTATGCCAACAAGGTTTTTCACTAGAGAATGCATTATATGCACTCAGCGCTGTGGGGCATTTTA
CTTTAGGTTGCGTATTGGAAGATCAAGAGCATCAAGTCGCTAAAGAAGAAAGGGAAACACCTACTACTGA
TAGTATGCCGCCATTATTACGACAAGCTATCGAATTATTTGATCACCAAGGTGCAGAGCCAGCCTTCTTA
TTCGGCCTTGAATTGATCATATGCGGATTAGAAAAACAACTTAAATGTGAAAGTGGGTCCGCGTACAGCG
GCTCCCGGGAGTTCTAGGGATCTGCCCCTCTCCCTCCCCCCCCCCTAACGTTACTGGCCGAAGCCGCTTG
GAATAAGGCCGGTGTGCGTTTGTCTATATGTTATTTTCCACCATATTGCCGTCTTTTGGCAATGTGAGGG
CCCGGAAACCTGGCCCTGTCTTCTTGACGAGCATTCCTAGGGGTCTTTCCCCTCTCGCCAAAGGAATGCA
AGGTCTGTTGAATGTCGTGAAGGAAGCAGTTCCTCTGGAAGCTTCTTGAAGACAAACAACGTCTGTAGCG
ACCCTTTGCAGGCAGCGGAACCCCCCACCTGGCGACAGGTGCCTCTGCGGCCAAAAGCCACGTGTATAAG
ATACACCTGCAAAGGCGGCACAACCCCAGTGCCACGTTGTGAGTTGGATAGTTGTGGAAAGAGTCAAATG
GCTCTCCTCAAGCGTATTCAACAAGGGGCTGAAGGATGCCCAGAAGGTACCCCATTGTATGGGATCTGAT
CTGGGGCCTCGGTGCACATGCTTTACATGTGTTTAGTCGAGGTTAAAAAAACGTCTAGGCCCCCCGAACC
ACGGGGACGTGGTTTTCCTTTGAAAAACACGATGATAAGGATCCACCGGAGCTTACCATGACCGAGTACA
AGCCCACGGTGCGCCTCGCCACCCGCGACGACGTCCCCAGGGCCGTACGCACCCTCGCCGCCGCGTTCGC
CGACTACCCCGCCACGCGCCACACCGTCGATCCGGACCGCCACATCGAGCGGGTCACCGAGCTGCAAGAA
CTCTTCCTCACGCGCGTCGGGCTCGACATCGGCAAGGTGTGGGTCGCGGACGACGGCGCCGCGGTGGCGG
TCTGGACCACGCCGGAGAGCGTCGAAGCGGGGGCGGTGTTCGCCGAGATCGGCCCGCGCATGGCCGAGTT
GAGCGGTTCCCGGCTGGCCGCGCAGCAACAGATGGAAGGCCTCCTGGCGCCGCACCGGCCCAAGGAGCCC
GCGTGGTTCCTGGCCACCGTCGGCGTCTCGCCCGACCACCAGGGCAAGGGTCTGGGCAGCGCCGTCGTGC
TCCCCGGAGTGGAGGCGGCCGAGCGCGCCGGGGTGCCCGCCTTCCTGGAGACCTCCGCGCCCCGCAACCT
CCCCTTCTACGAGCGGCTCGGCTTCACCGTCACCGCCGACGTCGAGGTGCCCGAAGGACCGCGCACCTGG
TGCATGACCCGCAAGCCCGGTGCCTGACGCCCGCCCCACGACCCGCAGCGCCCGACCGAAAGGAGCGCAC
GACCCCATGCATCGGTACCTTTAAGACCAATGACTTACAAGGCAGCTGTAGATCTTAGCCACTTTTTAAA
AGAAAAGGGGGGACTGGAAGGGCTAATTCACTCCCAACGAAGACAAGATCTGCTTTTTGCTTGTACTGGG
TCTCTCTGGTTAGACCAGATCTGAGCCTGGGAGCTCTCTGGCTAACTAGGGAACCCACTGCTTAAGCCTC
AATAAAGCTTGCCTTGAGTGCTTCAAGTAGTGTGTGCCCGTCTGTTGTGTGACTCTGGTAACTAGAGATC
CCTCAGACCCTTTTAGTCAGTGTGGAAAATCTCTAGCAGTAGTAGTTCATGTCATCTTATTATTCAGTAT
TTATAACTTGCAAAGAAATGAATATCAGAGAGTGAGAGGAACTTGTTTATTGCAGCTTATAATGGTTACA
AATAAAGCAATAGCATCACAAATTTCACAAATAAAGCATTTTTTTCACTGCATTCTAGTTGTGGTTTGTC
CAAACTCATCAATGTATCTTATCATGTCTGGCTCTAGCTATCCCGCCCCTAACTCCGCCCATCCCGCCCC
TAACTCCGCCCAGTTCCGCCCATTCTCCGCCCCATGGCTGACTAATTTTTTTTATTTATGCAGAGGCCGA
GGCCGCCTCGGCCTCTGAGCTATTCCAGAAGTAGTGAGGAGGCTTTTTTGGAGGCCTAGGGACGTACCCA
ATTCGCCCTATAGTGAGTCGTATTACGCGCGCTCACTGGCCGTCGTTTTACAACGTCGTGACTGGGAAAA
CCCTGGCGTTACCCAACTTAATCGCCTTGCAGCACATCCCCCTTTCGCCAGCTGGCGTAATAGCGAAGAG
GCCCGCACCGATCGCCCTTCCCAACAGTTGCGCAGCCTGAATGGCGAATGGG
[124 nt withheld, positions 6143-6266]
C
[91 nt withheld, positions 6268-6358]
A
[49 nt withheld, positions 6360-6408]
CCTTTGACGTTGGAGTCCACGTTCTTT
[37 nt withheld, positions 6436-6472]
ACCCTATCTCGGTCTATTCTTTTGATTTATAAGGGATTTTGCCGATTTCGGCCTATTGGTTAAAAAATGA
GCTGATTTAACAAAAATTTAACGCGAATTTTAACAAAATATTAACGCTTACAATTTAGGTGGCACTTTTC
GGGGAAATGTGCGCGGAACCCCTATTTGTTTATTTTTCTAAATACATTCAAATATGTATCCGCTCATGAG
ACAATAACCCTGATAAATGCTTCAATAATATTGAAAAAGGAAGAGTATGAGTATTCAACATTTCCGTGTC
GCCCTTATTCCCTTTTTTGCGGCATTTTGCCTTCCTGTTTTTGCTCACCCAGAAACGCTGGTGAAAGTAA
AAGATGCTGAAGATCAGTTGGGTGCACGAGTGGGTTACATCGAACTGGATCTCAACAGCGGTAAGATCCT
TGAGAGTTTTCGCCCCGAAGAACGTTTTCCAATGATGAGCACTTTTAAAGTTCTGCTATGTGGCGCGGTA
TTATCCCGTATTGACGCCGGGCAAGAGCAACTCGGTCGCCGCATACACTATTCTCAGAATGACTTGGTTG
AGTACTCACCAGTCACAGAAAAGCATCTTACGGATGGCATGACAGTAAGAGAATTATGCAGTGCTGCCAT
AACCATGAGTGATAACACTGCGGCCAACTTACTTCTGACAACGATCGGAGGACCGAAGGAGCTAACCGCT
TTTTTGCACAACATGGGGGATCATGTAACTCGCCTTGATCGTTGGGAACCGGAGCTGAATGAAGCCATAC
CAAACGACGAGCGTGACACCACGATGCCTGTAGCAATGGCAACAACGTTGCGCAAACTATTAACTGGCGA
ACTACTTACTCTAGCTTCCCGGCAACAATTAATAGACTGGATGGAGGCGGATAAAGTTGCAGGACCACTT
CTGCGCTCGGCCCTTCCGGCTGGCTGGTTTATTGCTGATAAATCTGGAGCCGGTGAGCGTGGGTCTCGCG
GTATCATTGCAGCACTGGGGCCAGATGGTAAGCCCTCCCGTATCGTAGTTATCTACACGACGGGGAGTCA
GGCAACTATGGATGAACGAAATAGACAGATCGCTGAGATAGGTGCCTCACTGATTAAGCATTGGTAACTG
TCAGACCAAGTTTACTCATATATACTTTAGATTGATTTAAAACTTCATTTTTAATTTAAAAGGATCTAGG
TGAAGATCCTTTTTGATAATCTCATGACCAAAATCCCTTAACGTGAGTTTTCGTTCCACTGAGCGTCAGA
CCCCGTAGAAAAGATCAAAGGATCTTCTTGAGATCCTTTTTTTCTGCGCGTAATCTGCTGCTTGCAAACA
AAAAAACCACCGCTACCAGCGGTGGTTTGTTTGCCGGATCAAGAGCTACCAACTCTTTTTCCGAAGGTAA
CTGGCTTCAGCAGAGCGCAGATACCAAATACTGTTCTTCTAGTGTAGCCGTAGTTAGGCCACCACTTCAA
GAACTCTGTAGCACCGCCTACATACCTCGCTCTGCTAATCCTGTTACCAGTGGCTGCTGCCAGTGGCGAT
AAGTCGTGTCTTACCGGGTTGGACTCAAGACGATAGTTACCGGATAAGGCGCAGCGGTCGGGCTGAACGG
GGGGTTCGTGCACACAGCCCAGCTTGGAGCGAACGACCTACACCGAACTGAGATACCTACAGCGTGAGCT
ATGAGAAAGCGCCACGCTTCCCGAAGGGAGAAAGGCGGACAGGTATCCGGTAAGCGGCAGGGTCGGAACA
GGAGAGCGCACGAGGGAGCTTCCAGGGGGAAACGCCTGGTATCTTTATAGTCCTGTCGGGTTTCGCCACC
TCTGACTTGAGCGTCGATTTTTGTGATGCTCGTCAGGGGGGCGGAGCCTATGGAAAAACGCCAGCAACGC
GGCCTTTTTACGGTTCCTGGCCTTTTGCTGGCCTTTTGCTCACATGTTCTTTCCTGCGTTATCCCCTGAT
TCTGTGGATAACCGTATTACCGCCTTTGAGTGAGCTGATACCGCTCGCCGCAGCCGAACGACCGAGCGCA
GCGAGTCAGTGAGCGAGGAAGCGGAAGAGCGCCCAATACGCAAACCGCCTCTCCCCGCGCGTTGGCCGAT
TCATTAATGCAGCTGGCACGACAGGTTTCCCGACTGGAAAGCGGGCAGTGAGCGCAACGCAATTAATGTG
AGTTAGCTCACTCATTAGGCACCCCAGGCTTTACACTTTATGCTTCCGGCTCGTATGTTGTGTGGAATTG
TGAGCGGATAACAATTTCACACAGGAAACAGCTATGACCATGATTACGCCAAGCGCGCAATTAACCCTCA
CTAAAGGGAACAAAAGCTGGAGCTGCAAGCTTAA
Features (pLannotate 1.2.2; 29 found; start..end, strand, type, name):
      1..227     +  promoter       RSV promoter: Rous sarcoma virus enhancer/promoter
    228..408     +  LTR            5' LTR (truncated): truncated 5' long terminal repeat (LTR) from HIV-1
    455..580     +  misc_feature   HIV-1 Ψ: packaging signal of human immunodeficiency virus type 1
    564..927     +  CDS            HIV-1 gag (fragment): gag protein from human immunodeficiency virus 1; gag
   1073..1306    +  misc_feature   RRE: The Rev response element (RRE) of HIV-1 allows for Rev-dependent mRNA export from the nucleus to the cytoplasm.
   1683..1783    +  CDS            Rev (fragment): human immunodeficiency virus 1 (HIV-1) Rev protein; rev; enhances nuclear export of unspliced and incompletely spliced viral mRNAs
   1824..1918    +  promoter       H1-2O2 promoter: doxycycline-inducible variant of the human H1 RNA promoter (Henriksen et al., 2007)
   2019..2136    +  misc_feature   cPPT/CTS: central polypurine tract and central termination sequence of HIV-1
   2185..2695    +  promoter       hPGK promoter: human phosphoglycerate kinase 1 promoter
   2704..3276    +  intron         β-globin intron: intron from rabbit β-globin gene
   3331..3349    +  promoter       T7 promoter: promoter for bacteriophage T7 RNA polymerase
   3360..3980    +  CDS            tetR: TETR2_ECOLX - Experimental evidence at protein level: Swiss-Prot protein existence level 1. TetR is the repressor of the tetracycline resistance element; its N-terminal region forms a helix-turn-helix structure and binds DNA. Binding of tetracycline to TetR reduces the repressor affinity for the tetracycline resistance gene (tetA) promoter operator sites. From Escherichia coli.
   4126..4588    +  misc_feature   IRES: internal ribosome entry site (IRES) of the encephalomyocarditis virus (EMCV)
   4608..5207    +  CDS            PuroR: puromycin N-acetyltransferase; pac from Streptomyces alboniger; confers resistance to puromycin
   5250..5333    +  CDS            nef (fragment): NEF_HV1Z2 - Experimental evidence at protein level: Swiss-Prot protein existence level 1. Extracellular Nef protein targets CD4(+) T-lymphocytes for apoptosis by interacting with CXCR4 surface receptors. From Human immunodeficiency virus type 1 group M subtype D (isolate Z2/CDC-Z34) (HIV-1).
   5335..5568    +  LTR            3' LTR (ΔU3): self-inactivating 3' long terminal repeat (LTR) from HIV-1
   5640..5761    +  polyA_signal   SV40 poly(A) signal: SV40 polyadenylation signal
   5801..5936    +  rep_origin     SV40 ori: SV40 origin of replication
   5957..5975    -  promoter       T7 promoter: promoter for bacteriophage T7 RNA polymerase
   5983..6138    +  CDS            lacZα (fragment): LacZα fragment of β-galactosidase; lacZ fragment
   6143..6571    +  rep_origin     f1 ori (sequence partly withheld): f1 bacteriophage origin of replication; arrow indicates direction of (+) strand synthesis
   6624..6728    +  promoter       AmpR promoter: bla
   6729..7589    +  CDS            AmpR: β-lactamase; bla; confers resistance to ampicillin, carbenicillin, and related antibiotics
   7760..8348    +  rep_origin     ori: high-copy-number ColE1/pMB1/pBR322/pUC origin of replication
   8531..8623    +  CDS            lacI (fragment): lac repressor; lacI; The lac repressor binds to the lac operator to inhibit transcription in E. coli. This inhibition can be relieved by adding lactose or isopropyl-β-D-thiogalactopyranoside (IPTG).
   8636..8657    +  protein_bind   CAP binding site: CAP binding activates transcription in the presence of cAMP. E. coli catabolite activator protein
   8672..8702    +  promoter       lac promoter: promoter for the E. coli lac operon
   8710..8726    +  protein_bind   lac operator: The lac repressor binds to the lac operator to inhibit transcription in E. coli. This inhibition can be relieved by adding lactose or isopropyl-β-D-thiogalactopyranoside (IPTG). lac repressor encoded by lacI
   8771..8789    +  promoter       T3 promoter: promoter for bacteriophage T3 RNA polymerase
