[The description below was written by a language model from this plasmid's Addgene catalogue record and pLannotate feature annotations shown in this document.]
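Description:
tet-pLKO.puro_shHuR 3UTR is a third-generation-style, self-inactivating HIV-1 lentiviral RNAi vector built on the Tet-pLKO-puro backbone for doxycycline-inducible knockdown of human ELAVL1 (HuR). It is propagated in E. coli as a high-copy plasmid through a ColE1/pUC-type origin with ampicillin selection (AmpR), and also carries an f1 origin, an SV40 origin, and lac-region remnants from the parental cloning vector. The total size of 8,816 bp is smaller than the listed empty backbone, consistent with replacement of a stuffer fragment when the shRNA oligo was cloned between AgeI (destroyed) and EcoRI. The depositor notes that it grows more slowly than standard plasmids.

The viral genome is transcribed from an RSV promoter fused to a truncated 5' LTR and contains the Ψ packaging signal with a gag fragment, the RRE for Rev-dependent nuclear export, the cPPT/CTS, and a ΔU3 3' LTR followed by an SV40 poly(A) signal. The shRNA, a TRC-designed hairpin that, as the name indicates, targets the 3' UTR of ELAVL1, sits downstream of an H1 RNA Pol III promoter modified with tet operator sites (H1/TO). The hairpin itself is not annotated in the feature table but falls between this promoter and the cPPT.

A separate hPGK promoter with a β-globin intron drives a bicistronic tetR–EMCV IRES–PuroR cassette. The constitutively expressed TetR represses the H1/TO promoter until doxycycline releases it, while puromycin N-acetyltransferase allows selection of transduced cells. This all-in-one design yields stable mammalian cell lines in which HuR silencing can be switched on by doxycycline.
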