Addgene plasmid #110412: tet-pLKO.puro_shHuR 3UTR
Purpose: TRCN0000276186 (Target TTGTTAGTGTACAACTCATTT), silence human ELAVL1 (HuR) gene, doxycycline inducible, puromycin selection
Depositing lab: Sandra Martha Gomes Dias. Depositing organization: Centro Nacional de Pesquisa em Energia e Materiais (CNPEM).
Backbone
  Vector backbone: Tet-pLKO-puro
  Backbone manufacturer: #21915
  Backbone size w/o insert (bp): 10633
  Total vector size (bp): 8816
  Vector type: Mammalian Expression, Lentiviral, RNAi
  Selectable markers: Puromycin
Growth in bacteria
  Bacterial resistance: Ampicillin, 100 μg/mL
  Growth temperature: 37°C
  Growth strain: NEB Stable
  Copy number: High Copy
Gene/Insert
  Gene/Insert name: ELAVL1 (HuR)
  gRNA/shRNA sequence: TTGTTAGTGTACAACTCATTT
  Species: H. sapiens (human)
  Promoter: H1/TO (RNA PolIII)
  Cloning method: Restriction Enzyme; 5′ cloning site AgeI (destroyed during cloning); 3′ cloning site EcoRI (not destroyed)
  Sequencing primers: 5′ GACAGAGACAGATCCATTCG
Terms and licenses: Academic/Nonprofit Terms; Industry Terms: Not Available to Industry
Depositor comments: See Addgene's pLKO family protocol http://www.addgene.org/plko on how to use the pLKO family vectors. Plasmid grows more slowly than standard plasmids.
How to cite: tet-pLKO.puro_shHuR 3UTR was a gift from Sandra Martha Gomes Dias (Addgene plasmid # 110412 ; http://n2t.net/addgene:110412 ; RRID:Addgene_110412)
